Addgene plasmid #156085: THOC6
Purpose: For use in RBP tethering screen
Depositing lab: Eugene Yeo. Depositing organization: University of California, San Diego (UCSD). Publication: Large-scale tethered function assays identify factors that regulate mRNA stability and translation. Luo EC, Nathanson JL, Tan FE, Schwartz JL, Schmok JC, Shankar A, Markmiller S, Yee BA, Sathe S, Pratt GA, Scaletta DB, Ha Y, Hill DE, Aigner S, Yeo GW. Nat Struct Mol Biol. 2020 Oct;27(10):989-1000. doi: 10.1038/s41594-020-0477-6. Epub 2020 Aug 17. PubMed 32807991.
Backbone
  Vector backbone: E2.pEF5-DEST-FL-V5-MCP
  Backbone size w/o insert (bp): 7357
  Vector type: Mammalian Expression
Growth in bacteria
  Bacterial resistance: Ampicillin, 100 μg/mL
  Growth temperature: 37°C
  Growth strain: DH5alpha
  Copy number: High Copy
Gene/Insert
  Gene/Insert name: THOC6
  Species: H. sapiens (human)
  Insert size (bp): 1026
  Mutation: none
  Entrez Gene: THOC6 (a.k.a. WDR58, fSAP35, MGC2655)
  Promoter: EF-1a
  Tag / fusion protein: V5-MCP (C terminal on backbone)
  Cloning method: Gateway Cloning
  Sequencing primers: 5′ TAATACGACTCACTATAGGG; 3′ gctcgagtctagagggc
Resource information
  A portion of this plasmid was derived from a plasmid made by: DNASU Plasmid Repository Center for Personalized Diagnostics Biodesign Institute
Terms and licenses: Academic/Nonprofit Terms; Industry Terms: Not Available to Industry
How to cite: THOC6 was a gift from Eugene Yeo (Addgene plasmid # 156085 ; http://n2t.net/addgene:156085 ; RRID:Addgene_156085)
