[The description below was written by a language model from this plasmid's Addgene catalogue record and pLannotate feature annotations shown in this document.]
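Description:
THOC6 is a mammalian expression plasmid built by Gateway recombination of the human THOC6 open reading frame into the destination backbone E2.pEF5-DEST-FL-V5-MCP. It is maintained in E. coli through a high-copy ColE1/pUC-type origin and an ampicillin resistance gene (β-lactamase with its own promoter). The sequenced record is about 7.4 kb. That is shorter than the sum of the listed backbone and insert sizes, as expected when the Gateway selection cassette of the destination vector is replaced by the insert.

The expression cassette is driven by the strong constitutive EF-1α promoter, followed by a T7 promoter that also serves as a sequencing primer site. The unmutated THOC6 coding sequence sits between attB1 and attB2 sites and, according to the record, is fused at its C terminus to a backbone-encoded V5 epitope tag and the bacteriophage MS2 coat protein (MCP). A bovine growth hormone polyadenylation signal terminates the transcript. THOC6 is a WD-repeat component of the THO subcomplex of TREX, which links mRNA transcription, processing and nuclear export. MCP binds MS2 RNA stem-loops, so the fusion can be artificially tethered to a reporter transcript carrying those hairpins, and V5 allows detection of the protein.

Downstream lies an FRT site directly preceding a hygromycin resistance gene with an SV40 polyadenylation signal and no annotated promoter of its own. This arrangement is typical of vectors designed for FLP-mediated integration into a genomic FRT landing site, although the record does not state that use. The stated purpose is an RNA-binding protein tethering screen, part of a large-scale tethered function assay for factors that regulate mRNA stability and translation.
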