Features (pLannotate 1.2.2; 24 found; start..end, strand, type, name):
      1..1179    +  promoter       EF-1α promoter: strong constitutive promoter for human elongation factor EF-1α
   1196..1214    +  promoter       T7 promoter: promoter for bacteriophage T7 RNA polymerase
   1293..1317    +  protein_bind   attB1: mutant version of attB; recombination site for the Gateway® BP reaction BP Clonase™
   1324..2343    +  CDS            THOC6: THOC6_HUMAN - Also known as WDR58. Experimental evidence at protein level: Swiss-Prot protein existence level 1. Acts as component of the THO subcomplex of the TREX complex which is thought to couple mRNA transcription, processing and nuclear export, and which specifically associates with spliced mRNA and not with unspliced pre-mRNA. TREX is recruited to spliced mRNAs by a transcription-independent mechanism, binds to mRNA upstream of the exon-junction complex (EJC) and is recruited in a splicing- and cap- dependent manner to a region near the 5' end of the mRNA where it functions in mRNA expo
   2351..2375    -  protein_bind   attB2: mutant version of attB; recombination site for the Gateway® BP reaction BP Clonase™
   2500..2541    +  CDS            V5 tag: epitope tag from simian virus 5
   2554..2940    +  CDS            MS2: bacteriophage MS2 coat protein binds to a specific stem-loop structure in the viral RNA (Peabody, 1993)
   3002..3226    +  polyA_signal   bGH poly(A) signal: bovine growth hormone polyadenylation signal
   3230..3251    +  promoter       SV40 promoter (fragment): SV40 enhancer and early promoter
   3272..3505    +  rep_origin     f1 ori (fragment) (sequence partly withheld): f1 bacteriophage origin of replication; arrow indicates direction of (+) strand synthesis
   3510..3557    +  protein_bind   FRT: FLP-mediated recombination occurs in the 8-bp core sequence TCTAGAAA (Turan and Bode, 2011). FLP recombinase from the Saccharomyces cerevisiae 2μ plasmid
   3565..4587    +  CDS            HygR: aminoglycoside phosphotransferase from E. coli; aph(4)-Ia; confers resistance to hygromycin
   4597..4722    +  CDS            ble (fragment): BLE_KLEPN - Experimental evidence at protein level: Swiss-Prot protein existence level 1. Binding protein with a strong affinity to the bleomycin family of antibiotics. Binds to CL990; an antimitotic-antibiotic compound. From Klebsiella pneumoniae.
   4717..4838    +  polyA_signal   SV40 poly(A) signal: SV40 polyadenylation signal
   4911..4927    -  protein_bind   lac operator: The lac repressor binds to the lac operator to inhibit transcription in E. coli. This inhibition can be relieved by adding lactose or isopropyl-β-D-thiogalactopyranoside (IPTG). lac repressor encoded by lacI
   4935..4965    -  promoter       lac promoter: promoter for the E. coli lac operon
   4980..5001    -  protein_bind   CAP binding site: CAP binding activates transcription in the presence of cAMP. E. coli catabolite activator protein
   5014..5106    -  CDS            lacI (fragment): lac repressor; lacI; The lac repressor binds to the lac operator to inhibit transcription in E. coli. This inhibition can be relieved by adding lactose or isopropyl-β-D-thiogalactopyranoside (IPTG).
   5289..5877    -  rep_origin     ori: high-copy-number ColE1/pMB1/pBR322/pUC origin of replication
   6048..6908    -  CDS            AmpR: β-lactamase; bla; confers resistance to ampicillin, carbenicillin, and related antibiotics
   6909..7013    -  promoter       AmpR promoter: bla
   7072..7124    -  misc_feature   bom (fragment): basis of mobility region from pBR322
   7279..7297    +  enhancer       CMV enhancer (fragment): human cytomegalovirus immediate early enhancer
   7322..7388    +  CDS            small t antigen (fragment): SV40 (simian virus 40) small t antigen
>Addgene plasmid #156085 | THOC6 | addgene full sequence | sequence record 377221 | Addgene NGS Result
GGCTCCGGTGCCCGTCAGTGGGCAGAGCGCACATCGCCCACAGTCCCCGAGAAGTTGGGGGGAGGGGTCG
GCAATTGAACCGGTGCCTAGAGAAGGTGGCGCGGGGTAAACTGGGAAAGTGATGTCGTGTACTGGCTCCG
CCTTTTTCCCGAGGGTGGGGGAGAACCGTATATAAGTGCAGTAGTCGCCGTGAACGTTCTTTTTCGCAAC
GGGTTTGCCGCCAGAACACAGGTAAGTGCCGTGTGTGGTTCCCGCGGGCCTGGCCTCTTTACGGGTTATG
GCCCTTGCGTGCCTTGAATTACTTCCACCTGGCTGCAGTACGTGATTCTTGATCCCGAGCTTCGGGTTGG
AAGTGGGTGGGAGAGTTCGAGGCCTTGCGCTTAAGGAGCCCCTTCGCCTCGTGCTTGAGTTGAGGCCTGG
CCTGGGCGCTGGGGCCGCCGCGTGCGAATCTGGTGGCACCTTCGCGCCTGTCTCGCTGCTTTCGATAAGT
CTCTAGCCATTTAAAATTTTTGATGACCTGCTGCGACGCTTTTTTTCTGGCAAGATAGTCTTGTAAATGC
GGGCCAAGATCTGCACACTGGTATTTCGGTTTTTGGGGCCGCGGGCGGCGACGGGGCCCGTGCGTCCCAG
CGCACATGTTCGGCGAGGCGGGGCCTGCGAGCGCGGCCACCGAGAATCGGACGGGGGTAGTCTCAAGCTG
GCCGGCCTGCTCTGGTGCCTGGCCTCGCGCCGCCGTGTATCGCCCCGCCCTGGGCGGCAAGGCTGGCCCG
GTCGGCACCAGTTGCGTGAGCGGAAAGATGGCCGCTTCCCGGCCCTGCTGCAGGGAGCTCAAAATGGAGG
ACGCGGCGCTCGGGAGAGCGGGCGGGTGAGTCACCCACACAAAGGAAAAGGGCCTTTCCGTCCTCAGCCG
TCGCTTCATGTGACTCCACGGAGTACCGGGCGCCGTCCAGGCACCTCGATTAGTTCTCGAGCTTTTGGAG
TACGTCGTCTTTAGGTTGGGGGGAGGGGTTTTATGCGATGGAGTTTCCCCACACTGAGTGGGTGGAGACT
GAAGTTAGGCCAGCTTGGCACTTGATGTAATTCTCCTTGGAATTTGCCCTTTTTGAGTTTGGATCTTGGT
TCATTCTCAAGCCTCAGACAGTGGTTCAAAGTTTTTTTCTTCCATTTCAGGTGTCGTGAGGAATTAGCTT
GGTACTAATACGACTCACTATAGGGAGACCCAAGCTGGCTAGGTAAGCTTGGTACCGAGCTCGGATCCAC
TAGTCCAGTGTGGTGGAATTCTGCAGATATCAACAAGTTTGTACAAAAAAGCAGGCTGCCACCATGGAAC
GCGCTGTGCCGCTGGCGGTCCCGCTGGGTCAGACGGAAGTGTTTCAAGCTCTGCAACGTCTGCACATGAC
GATCTTTAGCCAAAGCGTGAGCCCGTGCGGCAAATTCCTGGCCGCAGGCAACAATTACGGTCAAATCGCT
ATCTTCAGCCTGTCTTCCGCGCTGAGCAGCGAGGCTAAGGAAGAGAGCAAGAAACCGGTGGTCACCTTCC
AGGCGCACGACGGTCCGGTGTACTCGATGGTGAGCACCGATCGCCACCTGCTGTCGGCCGGTGATGGTGA
GGTCAAGGCGTGGCTGTGGGCTGAGATGTTGAAGAAGGGCTGCAAAGAACTGTGGCGTCGCCAGCCACCG
TACCGCACCAGCTTGGAGGTGCCTGAGATCAATGCGCTGCTGCTGGTCCCAAAGGAGAACAGCCTGATTC
TGGCGGGTGGCGATTGCCAACTGCACACGATGGACCTGGAAACCGGTACGTTCACGCGTGTCCTGCGCGG
TCACACTGACTACATTCACTGTCTGGCATTGCGTGAACGCAGCCCGGAGGTGCTGTCCGGTGGTGAGGAT
GGTGCCGTTCGCCTGTGGGATTTGCGCACTGCAAAGGAGGTTCAGACCATCGAGGTGTACAAGCACGAAG
AATGCAGCCGTCCGCACAACGGCCGCTGGATTGGTTGTCTGGCGACCGATAGCGACTGGATGGTGTGCGG
TGGTGGTCCGGCGCTGACCTTGTGGCATCTGCGTAGCTCTACCCCGACCACCATCTTTCCGATCCGTGCC
CCTCAGAAACACGTTACCTTTTACCAGGATCTGATCCTGAGCGCCGGTCAGGGTCGTTGTGTGAACCAGT
GGCAGCTGAGCGGTGAGTTGAAAGCGCAGGTCCCGGGCTCTAGCCCGGGTCTGTTGTCTCTGTCGCTGAA
TCAGCAACCGGCGGCTCCGGAATGCAAGGTTTTGACTGCGGCAGGCAATAGCTGTCGTGTTGATGTGTTT
ACGAATCTGGGCTACCGTGCATTTAGCCTGTCGGAAGGGGACCCAGCTTTCTTGTACAAAGTGGTTGATA
TCCAGCACAGTGGCGGCCGCTCGAGTCTAGAGGGCCCGCGGTTCGAAACCAGCGGAGGCGGCGGAAGCGG
GGGAGGAGGCAGCGGCGGAGGCGGCAGCGGGGGCGGCGGAAGCGCTACCGGTAAGCCTATCCCTAACCCT
CTCCTCGGTCTCGATTCTACGCGTACCGGTATGGCTTCTAACTTTACTCAGTTCGTTCTCGTCGACAATG
GCGGAACTGGCGACGTGACTGTCGCCCCAAGCAACTTCGCTAACGGGGTCGCTGAATGGATCAGCTCTAA
CTCGCGATCACAGGCTTACAAAGTAACCTGTAGCGTTCGTCAGAGCTCTGCGCAGAATCGCAAATACACC
ATCAAAGTCGAGGTGCCTAAAGTGGCAACCCAGACTGTTGGTGGTGAAGAGCTTCCTGTAGCCGGATGGA
GATCTTACTTAAATATGGAACTAACCATTCCAATTTTCGCCACGAATTCCGACTGCGAGCTTATTGTTAA
GGCAATGCAAGGTCTCCTAAAAGATGGAAACCCGATTCCCTCGGCCATCGCGGCCAACTCCGGCATCTAC
GGAGGTGGAGGTGGATCTCGTACGGGTTAGTAATGAGTTTAAACCCGCTGATCAGCCTCGACTGTGCCTT
CTAGTTGCCAGCCATCTGTTGTTTGCCCCTCCCCCGTGCCTTCCTTGACCCTGGAAGGTGCCACTCCCAC
TGTCCTTTCCTAATAAAATGAGGAAATTGCATCGCATTGTCTGAGTAGGTGTCATTCTATTCTGGGGGGT
GGGGTGGGGCAGGACAGCAAGGGGGAGGATTGGGAAGACAATAGCAGGCATGCTGGGGATGCGGTGGGCT
CTATGGCTTCTGAGGCGGAAAGAACCAGCTGGGGCTCTAGGGGGTATCCCC
[124 nt withheld, positions 3272-3395]
C
[91 nt withheld, positions 3397-3487]
AGGGTGATGGTTCACGTACCTAGAAGTTCCTATTCCGAAGTTCCTATTCTCTAGAAAGTATAGGAACTTC
CTTGGCCAAAAAGCCTGAACTCACCGCGACGTCTGTCGAGAAGTTTCTGATCGAAAAGTTCGACAGCGTC
TCCGACCTGATGCAGCTCTCGGAGGGCGAAGAATCTCGTGCTTTCAGCTTCGATGTAGGAGGGCGTGGAT
ATGTCCTGCGGGTAAATAGCTGCGCCGATGGTTTCTACAAAGATCGTTATGTTTATCGGCACTTTGCATC
GGCCGCGCTCCCGATTCCGGAAGTGCTTGACATTGGGGAATTCAGCGAGAGCCTGACCTATTGCATCTCC
CGCCGTGCACAGGGTGTCACGTTGCAAGACCTGCCTGAAACCGAACTGCCCGCTGTTCTGCAGCCGGTCG
CGGAGGCCATGGATGCGATCGCTGCGGCCGATCTTAGCCAGACGAGCGGGTTCGGCCCATTCGGACCGCA
AGGAATCGGTCAATACACTACATGGCGTGATTTCATATGCGCGATTGCTGATCCCCATGTGTATCACTGG
CAAACTGTGATGGACGACACCGTCAGTGCGTCCGTCGCGCAGGCTCTCGATGAGCTGATGCTTTGGGCCG
AGGACTGCCCCGAAGTCCGGCACCTCGTGCACGCGGATTTCGGCTCCAACAATGTCCTGACGGACAATGG
CCGCATAACAGCGGTCATTGACTGGAGCGAGGCGATGTTCGGGGATTCCCAATACGAGGTCGCCAACATC
TTCTTCTGGAGGCCGTGGTTGGCTTGTATGGAGCAGCAGACGCGCTACTTCGAGCGGAGGCATCCGGAGC
TTGCAGGATCGCCGCGGCTCCGGGCGTATATGCTCCGCATTGGTCTTGACCAACTCTATCAGAGCTTGGT
TGACGGCAATTTCGATGATGCAGCTTGGGCGCAGGGTCGATGCGACGCAATCGTCCGATCCGGAGCCGGG
ACTGTCGGGCGTACACAAATCGCCCGCAGAAGCGCGGCCGTCTGGACCGATGGCTGTGTAGAAGTACTCG
CCGATAGTGGAAACCGACGCCCCAGCACTCGTCCGAGGGCAAAGGAATAGCACGTACTACGAGATTTCGA
TTCCACCGCCGCCTTCTATGAAAGGTTGGGCTTCGGAATCGTTTTCCGGGACGCCGGCTGGATGATCCTC
CAGCGCGGGGATCTCATGCTGGAGTTCTTCGCCCACCCCAACTTGTTTATTGCAGCTTATAATGGTTACA
AATAAAGCAATAGCATCACAAATTTCACAAATAAAGCATTTTTTTCACTGCATTCTAGTTGTGGTTTGTC
CAAACTCATCAATGTATCTTATCATGTCTGTATACCGTCGACCTCTAGCTAGAGCTTGGCGTAATCATGG
TCATAGCTGTTTCCTGTGTGAAATTGTTATCCGCTCACAATTCCACACAACATACGAGCCGGAAGCATAA
AGTGTAAAGCCTGGGGTGCCTAATGAGTGAGCTAACTCACATTAATTGCGTTGCGCTCACTGCCCGCTTT
CCAGTCGGGAAACCTGTCGTGCCAGCTGCATTAATGAATCGGCCAACGCGCGGGGAGAGGCGGTTTGCGT
ATTGGGCGCTCTTCCGCTTCCTCGCTCACTGACTCGCTGCGCTCGGTCGTTCGGCTGCGGCGAGCGGTAT
CAGCTCACTCAAAGGCGGTAATACGGTTATCCACAGAATCAGGGGATAACGCAGGAAAGAACATGTGAGC
AAAAGGCCAGCAAAAGGCCAGGAACCGTAAAAAGGCCGCGTTGCTGGCGTTTTTCCATAGGCTCCGCCCC
CCTGACGAGCATCACAAAAATCGACGCTCAAGTCAGAGGTGGCGAAACCCGACAGGACTATAAAGATACC
AGGCGTTTCCCCCTGGAAGCTCCCTCGTGCGCTCTCCTGTTCCGACCCTGCCGCTTACCGGATACCTGTC
CGCCTTTCTCCCTTCGGGAAGCGTGGCGCTTTCTCATAGCTCACGCTGTAGGTATCTCAGTTCGGTGTAG
GTCGTTCGCTCCAAGCTGGGCTGTGTGCACGAACCCCCCGTTCAGCCCGACCGCTGCGCCTTATCCGGTA
ACTATCGTCTTGAGTCCAACCCGGTAAGACACGACTTATCGCCACTGGCAGCAGCCACTGGTAACAGGAT
TAGCAGAGCGAGGTATGTAGGCGGTGCTACAGAGTTCTTGAAGTGGTGGCCTAACTACGGCTACACTAGA
AGAACAGTATTTGGTATCTGCGCTCTGCTGAAGCCAGTTACCTTCGGAAAAAGAGTTGGTAGCTCTTGAT
CCGGCAAACAAACCACCGCTGGTAGCGGTGGTTTTTTTGTTTGCAAGCAGCAGATTACGCGCAGAAAAAA
AGGATCTCAAGAAGATCCTTTGATCTTTTCTACGGGGTCTGACGCTCAGTGGAACGAAAACTCACGTTAA
GGGATTTTGGTCATGAGATTATCAAAAAGGATCTTCACCTAGATCCTTTTAAATTAAAAATGAAGTTTTA
AATCAATCTAAAGTATATATGAGTAAACTTGGTCTGACAGTTACCAATGCTTAATCAGTGAGGCACCTAT
CTCAGCGATCTGTCTATTTCGTTCATCCATAGTTGCCTGACTCCCCGTCGTGTAGATAACTACGATACGG
GAGGGCTTACCATCTGGCCCCAGTGCTGCAATGATACCGCGAGACCCACGCTCACCGGCTCCAGATTTAT
CAGCAATAAACCAGCCAGCCGGAAGGGCCGAGCGCAGAAGTGGTCCTGCAACTTTATCCGCCTCCATCCA
GTCTATTAATTGTTGCCGGGAAGCTAGAGTAAGTAGTTCGCCAGTTAATAGTTTGCGCAACGTTGTTGCC
ATTGCTACAGGCATCGTGGTGTCACGCTCGTCGTTTGGTATGGCTTCATTCAGCTCCGGTTCCCAACGAT
CAAGGCGAGTTACATGATCCCCCATGTTGTGCAAAAAAGCGGTTAGCTCCTTCGGTCCTCCGATCGTTGT
CAGAAGTAAGTTGGCCGCAGTGTTATCACTCATGGTTATGGCAGCACTGCATAATTCTCTTACTGTCATG
CCATCCGTAAGATGCTTTTCTGTGACTGGTGAGTACTCAACCAAGTCATTCTGAGAATAGTGTATGCGGC
GACCGAGTTGCTCTTGCCCGGCGTCAATACGGGATAATACCGCGCCACATAGCAGAACTTTAAAAGTGCT
CATCATTGGAAAACGTTCTTCGGGGCGAAAACTCTCAAGGATCTTACCGCTGTTGAGATCCAGTTCGATG
TAACCCACTCGTGCACCCAACTGATCTTCAGCATCTTTTACTTTCACCAGCGTTTCTGGGTGAGCAAAAA
CAGGAAGGCAAAATGCCGCAAAAAAGGGAATAAGGGCGACACGGAAATGTTGAATACTCATACTCTTCCT
TTTTCAATATTATTGAAGCATTTATCAGGGTTATTGTCTCATGAGCGGATACATATTTGAATGTATTTAG
AAAAATAAACAAATAGGGGTTCCGCGCACATTTCCCCGAAAAGTGCCACCTGACGTCGACGGATCGGGAG
ATCTCCCGATCCCCTATGGTGCACTCTCAGTACAATCTGCTCTGATGCCGCATAGTTAAGCCAGTATCTG
CTCCCTGCTTGTGTGTTGGAGGTCGCTGAGTAGTGCGCGAGCAAAATTTAAGCTACAACAAGGCAAGGCT
TGACCGACAATTGCATGAAGAATCTGCTTAGGGTTAGGCGTTTTGCGCTGCTTCGCGATGTACGGGCCAG
ATATACGCGTTGACATTGATTATTGACTAGGCTTTTGCAAAAAGCTTTGCAAAGATGGATAAAGTTTTAA
ACAGAGAGGAATCTTTGCAGCTAATGGACCTTCTAGGTCTTGAAAGGAGTGGGAATT
